>Addgene plasmid #107802 | pHBS1051 TDP43 RRM-GFP F-Y | depositor full sequence | sequence record 203554 | pHBS1051 TDP43 RRM-GFP F-Y sequence 5680 bps
CGCCATTCTGCCTGGGGACGTCGGAGCAAGCTTGATTTAGGTGACACTATAGAATACAAGCTACTTGTTC
TTTTTGCAGGATCCCATCGATTCGAATTCAAGGATCAACAAGTTTGTACAAAAAAGCAGGCTGGCGCCGG
TACCACCGGTGCCACCATGGGATCCATGTCTGAATATATTCGGGTAACCGAAGATGAGAACGATGAGCCC
ATTGAAATACCATCGGAAGACGATGGGACGGTGCTGCTCTCCACGGTTACAGCCCAGTTTCCAGGGGCGT
GTGGGCTTCGCTACAGGAATCCAGTGTCTCAGTGTATGAGAGGTGTCCGGCTGGTAGAAGGAATTCTGCA
TGCCCCAGATGCTGGCTGGGGAAATCTGGTGTATGTTGTCAACTATCCAAAAGATAACAAAAGAAAAATG
GATGAGACAGATGCTTCATCAGCAGTGAAAGTGAAAAGAGCAGTCCAGAAAACATCCAGTAAAGGAGAGG
AACTATTTACAGGTACTGTGCCTATCAAAGTCGAGCTGGACGGCGACGTAAACGGCCACAAGTTCAGCGT
GCGTGGCGAGGGCGAGGGCGATGCCACCGAGGGCAAGCTGACCCTGAAGTTCATCTGCACCACCGGCAAG
CTGCCGGTGCCGTGGCCGACCCTCGTGACCACCCTGACCTACGGCGTGCAGTGCTTCAGCCGCTACCCGG
ACCACATGAAGCGTCACGACTTCTTCAAGTCCGCCATGCCGGAAGGCTACGTCCAGGAGCGCACCATCGA
GTTCAAGGACGACGGCACCTACAAGACCCGCGCGGAGGTGAAGTTCGAGGGCGACACCCTGGTGAACCGC
ATCGAGCTGAAGGGCAACGACTTCAAGGAGGACGGCAACATCCTGGGTCACAAGCTGGAGTACAACCACA
ACAGCCACAACGTCCGTATCGAAGCCGACAAGCAGAAGAACGGCATCAAGGCTAACTTCAAGATCCGCCA
CAACGTTGAGGACGGCAGCCAGCAGGAAGCCGACCACAAACAGCAGAACACCCCGATCGGCGACGGCCCG
GTGCGCCTGCCGGACAACCACTATCTGAGCACCCAGACCACGCTGAGCAAAGACCCGAACGAGAAGCGCG
ATCACATGGTCCTGAAGGAGTTCGTGACGGCAGCCGGTATCACTAAAGGTGAAGATGAAAGTGGATCCAA
TGCCGAACCTAAACACAATTCGAATAGACAGCTGGAACGTTCTGGCCGTTATGGCGGCAATCCCGGAGGT
TACGGAAACCAAGGAGGATACGGCAATAGTCGCGGAGGTGGGGCTGGGCTGGGAAACAATCAAGGTAGCA
ATATGGGTGGTGGGATGAACTACGGAGCGTACAGCATTAACCCCGCGATGATGGCGGCGGCTCAGGCCGC
CTTACAATCTAGCTGGGGTATGATGGGGATGCTTGCGAGCCAGCAAAACCAGAGCGGCCCTTCGGGGAAT
AACCAAAATCAGGGCAACATGCAGCGCGAACCTAATCAGGCATATGGTAGTGGAAATAATTCATACTCTG
GTTCCAACAGCGGAGCAGCGATTGGCTGGGGCTCAGCCTCTAACGCAGGGTCAGGCTCAGGTTACAATGG
TGGCTATGGTTCCTCAATGGATTCGAAGTCATCAGGTTGGGGAATGTAGACCCAGCTTTCTTGTACAAAG
TGGTTGATCCTCTCGAGCCTCTAGAACTATAGTGAGTCGTATTACGTAGATCCAGACATGATAAGATACA
TTGATGAGTTTGGACAAACCACAACTAGAATGCAGTGAAAAAAATGCTTTATTTGTGAAATTTGTGATGC
TATTGCTTTATTTGTAACCATTATAAGCTGCAATAAACAAGTTAACAACAACAATTGCATTCATTTTATG
TTTCAGGTTCAGGGGGAGGTGTGGGAGGTTTTTTAATTCGCGGCCGCGGCGCCAATGCATTGGGCCCGGT
ACCCAGCTTTTGTTCCCTTTAGTGAGGGTTAATTGCGCGCTTGGCGTAATCATGGTCATAGCTGTTTCCT
GTGTGAAATTGTTATCCGCTCACAATTCCACACAACATACGAGCCGGAAGCATAAAGTGTAAAGCCTGGG
GTGCCTAATGAGTGAGCTAACTCACATTAATTGCGTTGCGCTCACTGCCCGCTTTCCAGTCGGGAAACCT
GTCGTGCCAGCTGCATTAATGAATCGGCCAACGCGCGGGGAGAGGCGGTTTGCGTATTGGGCGCTCTTCC
GCTTCCTCGCTCACTGACTCGCTGCGCTCGGTCGTTCGGCTGCGGCGAGCGGTATCAGCTCACTCAAAGG
CGGTAATACGGTTATCCACAGAATCAGGGGATAACGCAGGAAAGAACATGTGAGCAAAAGGCCAGCAAAA
GGCCAGGAACCGTAAAAAGGCCGCGTTGCTGGCGTTTTTCCATAGGCTCCGCCCCCCTGACGAGCATCAC
AAAAATCGACGCTCAAGTCAGAGGTGGCGAAACCCGACAGGACTATAAAGATACCAGGCGTTTCCCCCTG
GAAGCTCCCTCGTGCGCTCTCCTGTTCCGACCCTGCCGCTTACCGGATACCTGTCCGCCTTTCTCCCTTC
GGGAAGCGTGGCGCTTTCTCATAGCTCACGCTGTAGGTATCTCAGTTCGGTGTAGGTCGTTCGCTCCAAG
CTGGGCTGTGTGCACGAACCCCCCGTTCAGCCCGACCGCTGCGCCTTATCCGGTAACTATCGTCTTGAGT
CCAACCCGGTAAGACACGACTTATCGCCACTGGCAGCAGCCACTGGTAACAGGATTAGCAGAGCGAGGTA
TGTAGGCGGTGCTACAGAGTTCTTGAAGTGGTGGCCTAACTACGGCTACACTAGAAGGACAGTATTTGGT
ATCTGCGCTCTGCTGAAGCCAGTTACCTTCGGAAAAAGAGTTGGTAGCTCTTGATCCGGCAAACAAACCA
CCGCTGGTAGCGGTGGTTTTTTTGTTTGCAAGCAGCAGATTACGCGCAGAAAAAAAGGATCTCAAGAAGA
TCCTTTGATCTTTTCTACGGGGTCTGACGCTCAGTGGAACGAAAACTCACGTTAAGGGATTTTGGTCATG
AGATTATCAAAAAGGATCTTCACCTAGATCCTTTTAAATTAAAAATGAAGTTTTAAATCAATCTAAAGTA
TATATGAGTAAACTTGGTCTGACAGTTACCAATGCTTAATCAGTGAGGCACCTATCTCAGCGATCTGTCT
ATTTCGTTCATCCATAGTTGCCTGACTCCCCGTCGTGTAGATAACTACGATACGGGAGGGCTTACCATCT
GGCCCCAGTGCTGCAATGATACCGCGAGACCCACGCTCACCGGCTCCAGATTTATCAGCAATAAACCAGC
CAGCCGGAAGGGCCGAGCGCAGAAGTGGTCCTGCAACTTTATCCGCCTCCATCCAGTCTATTAATTGTTG
CCGGGAAGCTAGAGTAAGTAGTTCGCCAGTTAATAGTTTGCGCAACGTTGTTGCCATTGCTACAGGCATC
GTGGTGTCACGCTCGTCGTTTGGTATGGCTTCATTCAGCTCCGGTTCCCAACGATCAAGGCGAGTTACAT
GATCCCCCATGTTGTGCAAAAAAGCGGTTAGCTCCTTCGGTCCTCCGATCGTTGTCAGAAGTAAGTTGGC
CGCAGTGTTATCACTCATGGTTATGGCAGCACTGCATAATTCTCTTACTGTCATGCCATCCGTAAGATGC
TTTTCTGTGACTGGTGAGTACTCAACCAAGTCATTCTGAGAATAGTGTATGCGGCGACCGAGTTGCTCTT
GCCCGGCGTCAATACGGGATAATACCGCGCCACATAGCAGAACTTTAAAAGTGCTCATCATTGGAAAACG
TTCTTCGGGGCGAAAACTCTCAAGGATCTTACCGCTGTTGAGATCCAGTTCGATGTAACCCACTCGTGCA
CCCAACTGATCTTCAGCATCTTTTACTTTCACCAGCGTTTCTGGGTGAGCAAAAACAGGAAGGCAAAATG
CCGCAAAAAAGGGAATAAGGGCGACACGGAAATGTTGAATACTCATACTCTTCCTTTTTCAATATTATTG
AAGCATTTATCAGGGTTATTGTCTCATGAGCGGATACATATTTGAATGTATTTAGAAAAATAAACAAATA
GGGGTTCCGCGCACATTTCCCCGAAAAGTGCCACCTAAATTGTAAGCGTTAATATTTTGTTAAAATTCGC
GTTAAATTTTTGTTAAATCAGCTCATTTTTTAACCAATAGGCCGAAATCGGCAAAATCCCTTATAAATCA
AAAGAATAGACCGAGATAGGGT
[37 nt withheld, positions 4293-4329]
AAAGAACGTGGACTCCAACGTCAAAGG
[49 nt withheld, positions 4357-4405]
T
[91 nt withheld, positions 4407-4497]
G
[124 nt withheld, positions 4499-4622]
CCCATTCGCCATTCAGGCTGCGCAACTGTTGGGAAGGGCGATCGGTGCGGGCCTCTTCGCTATTACGCCA
GTCGACCATAGCCAATTCAATATGGCGTATATGGACTCATGCCAATTCAATATGGTGGATCTGGACCTGT
GCCAATTCAATATGGCGTATATGGACTCGTGCCAATTCAATATGGTGGATCTGGACCCCAGCCAATTCAA
TATGGCGGACTTGGCACCATGCCAATTCAATATGGCGGACTTGGCACTGTGCCAACTGGGGAGGGGTCTA
CTTGGCACGGTGCCAAGTTTGAGGAGGGGTCTTGGCCCTGTGCCAAGTCCGCCATATTGAATTGGCATGG
TGCCAATAATGGCGGCCATATTGGCTATATGCCAGGATCAATATATAGGCAATATCCAATATGGCCCTAT
GCCAATATGGCTATTGGCCAGGTTCAATACTATGTATTGGCCCTATGCCATATAGTATTCCATATATGGG
TTTTCCTATTGACGTAGATAGCCCCTCCCAATGGGCGGTCCCATATACCATATATGGGGCTTCCTAATAC
CGCCCATAGCCACTCCCCCATTGACGTCAATGGTCTCTATATATGGTCTTTCCTATTGACGTCATATGGG
CGGTCCTATTGACGTATATGGCGCCTCCCCCATTGACGTCAATTACGGTAAATGGCCCGCCTGGCTCAAT
GCCCATTGACGTCAATAGGACCACCCACCATTGACGTCAATGGGATGGCTCATTGCCCATTCATATCCGT
TCTCACGCCCCCTATTGACGTCAATGACGGTAAATGGCCCACTTGGCAGTACATCAATATCTATTAATAG
TAACTTGGCAAGTACATTACTATTGGAAGGACGCCAGGGTACATTGGCAGTACTCCCATTGACGTCAATG
GCGGTAAATGGCCCGCGATGGCTGCCAAGTACATCCCCATTGACGTCAATGGGGAGGGGCAATGACGCAA
ATGGGCGTTCCATTGACGTAAATGGGCGGTAGGCGTGCCTAATGGGAGGTCTATATAAGCAATGCTCGTT
TAGGGAAC
Features (pLannotate 1.2.2; 17 found; start..end, strand, type, name):
     35..53      +  promoter       SP6 promoter: promoter for bacteriophage SP6 RNA polymerase
    108..132     +  protein_bind   attB1: mutant version of attB; recombination site for the Gateway® BP reaction BP Clonase™
    478..1179    +  CDS            Superfolder GFP: Superfolder GFP is a basic (constitutively fluorescent) green fluorescent protein published in 2005, derived from Aequorea victoria. It is reported to be a very rapidly-maturing weak dimer.
   1660..1684    -  protein_bind   attB2: mutant version of attB; recombination site for the Gateway® BP reaction BP Clonase™
   1707..1724    -  promoter       T7 promoter (fragment): promoter for bacteriophage T7 RNA polymerase
   1729..1863    -  polyA_signal   SV40 poly(A) signal: SV40 polyadenylation signal
   1976..1994    -  promoter       T3 promoter: promoter for bacteriophage T3 RNA polymerase
   2039..2055    -  protein_bind   lac operator: The lac repressor binds to the lac operator to inhibit transcription in E. coli. This inhibition can be relieved by adding lactose or isopropyl-β-D-thiogalactopyranoside (IPTG). lac repressor encoded by lacI
   2063..2093    -  promoter       lac promoter: promoter for the E. coli lac operon
   2108..2129    -  protein_bind   CAP binding site: CAP binding activates transcription in the presence of cAMP. E. coli catabolite activator protein
   2142..2234    -  CDS            lacI (fragment): lac repressor; lacI; The lac repressor binds to the lac operator to inhibit transcription in E. coli. This inhibition can be relieved by adding lactose or isopropyl-β-D-thiogalactopyranoside (IPTG).
   2417..3005    -  rep_origin     ori: high-copy-number ColE1/pMB1/pBR322/pUC origin of replication
   3176..4036    -  CDS            AmpR: β-lactamase; bla; confers resistance to ampicillin, carbenicillin, and related antibiotics
   4037..4141    -  promoter       AmpR promoter: bla
   4194..4622    -  rep_origin     f1 ori (sequence partly withheld): f1 bacteriophage origin of replication; arrow indicates direction of (+) strand synthesis
   4627..4693    -  CDS            lacZα (fragment): LacZα fragment of β-galactosidase; lacZ fragment
   4696..5680    +  promoter       CMV IE94 promoter: enhancer/promoter region of simian cytomegalovirus major immediate early transcription unit IE94
