>Addgene plasmid #107802 | pHBS1051 TDP43 RRM-GFP F-Y | addgene full sequence | sequence record 208177 | Addgene NGS Result
TCTGCCTGGGGACGTCGGAGCAAGCTTGATTTAGGTGACACTATAGAATACAAGCTACTTGTTCTTTTTG
CAGGATCCCATCGATTCGAATTCAAGGATCAACAAGTTTGTACAAAAAAGCAGGCTGGCGCCGGTACCAC
CGGTGCCACCATGGGATCCATGTCTGAATATATTCGGGTAACCGAAGATGAGAACGATGAGCCCATTGAA
ATACCATCGGAAGACGATGGGACGGTGCTGCTCTCCACGGTTACAGCCCAGTTTCCAGGGGCGTGTGGGC
TTCGCTACAGGAATCCAGTGTCTCAGTGTATGAGAGGTGTCCGGCTGGTAGAAGGAATTCTGCATGCCCC
AGATGCTGGCTGGGGAAATCTGGTGTATGTTGTCAACTATCCAAAAGATAACAAAAGAAAAATGGATGAG
ACAGATGCTTCATCAGCAGTGAAAGTGAAAAGAGCAGTCCAGAAAACATCCAGTAAAGGAGAGGAACTAT
TTACAGGTACTGTGCCTATCAAAGTCGAGCTGGACGGCGACGTAAACGGCCACAAGTTCAGCGTGCGTGG
CGAGGGCGAGGGCGATGCCACCGAGGGCAAGCTGACCCTGAAGTTCATCTGCACCACCGGCAAGCTGCCG
GTGCCGTGGCCGACCCTCGTGACCACCCTGACCTACGGCGTGCAGTGCTTCAGCCGCTACCCGGACCACA
TGAAGCGTCACGACTTCTTCAAGTCCGCCATGCCGGAAGGCTACGTCCAGGAGCGCACCATCGAGTTCAA
GGACGACGGCACCTACAAGACCCGCGCGGAGGTGAAGTTCGAGGGCGACACCCTGGTGAACCGCATCGAG
CTGAAGGGCAACGACTTCAAGGAGGACGGCAACATCCTGGGTCACAAGCTGGAGTACAACCACAACAGCC
ACAACGTCCGTATCGAAGCCGACAAGCAGAAGAACGGCATCAAGGCTAACTTCAAGATCCGCCACAACGT
TGAGGACGGCAGCCAGCAGGAAGCCGACCACAAACAGCAGAACACCCCGATCGGCGACGGCCCGGTGCGC
CTGCCGGACAACCACTATCTGAGCACCCAGACCACGCTGAGCAAAGACCCGAACGAGAAGCGCGATCACA
TGGTCCTGAAGGAGTTCGTGACGGCAGCCGGTATCACTAAAGGTGAAGATGAAAGTGGATCCAATGCCGA
ACCTAAACACAATTCGAATAGACAGCTGGAACGTTCTGGCCGTTATGGCGGCAATCCCGGAGGTTACGGA
AACCAAGGAGGATACGGCAATAGTCGCGGAGGTGGGGCTGGGCTGGGAAACAATCAAGGTAGCAATATGG
GTGGTGGGATGAACTACGGAGCGTACAGCATTAACCCCGCGATGATGGCGGCGGCTCAGGCCGCCTTACA
ATCTAGCTGGGGTATGATGGGGATGCTTGCGAGCCAGCAAAACCAGAGCGGCCCTTCGGGGAATAACCAA
AATCAGGGCAACATGCAGCGCGAACCTAATCAGGCATATGGTAGTGGAAATAATTCATACTCTGGTTCCA
ACAGCGGAGCAGCGATTGGCTGGGGCTCAGCCTCTAACGCAGGGTCAGGCTCAGGTTACAATGGTGGCTA
TGGTTCCTCAATGGATTCGAAGTCATCAGGTTGGGGAATGTAGACCCAGCTTTCTTGTACAAAGTGGTTG
ATCCTCTCGAGCCTCTAGAACTATAGTGAGTCGTATTACGTAGATCCAGACATGATAAGATACATTGATG
AGTTTGGACAAACCACAACTAGAATGCAGTGAAAAAAATGCTTTATTTGTGAAATTTGTGATGCTATTGC
TTTATTTGTAACCATTATAAGCTGCAATAAACAAGTTAACAACAACAATTGCATTCATTTTATGTTTCAG
GTTCAGGGGGAGGTGTGGGAGGTTTTTTAATTCGCGGCCGCGGCGCCAATGCATTGGGCCCGGTACCCAG
CTTTTGTTCCCTTTAGTGAGGGTTAATTGCGCGCTTGGCGTAATCATGGTCATAGCTGTTTCCTGTGTGA
AATTGTTATCCGCTCACAATTCCACACAACATACGAGCCGGGAGCATAAAGTGTAAAGCCTGGGGTGCCT
AATGAGTGAGCTAACTCACATTAATTGCGTTGCGCTCACTGCCCGCTTTCCAGTCGGGAAACCTGTCGTG
CCAGCTGCATTAATGAATCGGCCAACGCGCGGGGAGAGGCGGTTTGCGTATTGGGCGCTCTTCCGCTTCC
TCGCTCACTGACTCGCTGCGCTCGGTCGTTCGGCTGCGGCGAGCGGTATCAGCTCACTCAAAGGCGGTAA
TACGGTTATCCACAGAATCAGGGGATAACGCAGGAAAGAACATGTGAGCAAAAGGCCAGCAAAAGGCCAG
GAACCGTAAAAAGGCCGCGTTGCTGGCGTTTTTCCATAGGCTCCGCCCCCCTGACGAGCATCACAAAAAT
CGACGCTCAAGTCAGAGGTGGCGAAACCCGACAGGACTATAAAGATACCAGGCGTTTCCCCCTGGAAGCT
CCCTCGTGCGCTCTCCTGTTCCGACCCTGCCGCTTACCGGATACCTGTCCGCCTTTCTCCCTTCGGGAAG
CGTGGCGCTTTCTCATAGCTCACGCTGTAGGTATCTCAGTTCGGTGTAGGTCGTTCGCTCCAAGCTGGGC
TGTGTGCACGAACCCCCCGTTCAGCCCGACCGCTGCGCCTTATCCGGTAACTATCGTCTTGAGTCCAACC
CGGTAAGACACGACTTATCGCCACTGGCAGCAGCCACTGGTAACAGGATTAGCAGAGCGAGGTATGTAGG
CGGTGCTACAGAGTTCTTGAAGTGGTGGCCTAACTACGGCTACACTAGAAGAACAGTATTTGGTATCTGC
GCTCTGCTGAAGCCAGTTACCTTCGGAAAAAGAGTTGGTAGCTCTTGATCCGGCAAACAAACCACCGCTG
GTAGCGGTGGTTTTTTTGTTTGCAAGCAGCAGATTACGCGCAGAAAAAAAGGATCTCAAGAAGATCCTTT
GATCTTTTCTACGGGGTCTGACGCTCAGTGGAACGAAAACTCACGTTAAGGGATTTTGGTCATGAGATTA
TCAAAAAGGATCTTCACCTAGATCCTTTTAAATTAAAAATGAAGTTTTAAATCAATCTAAAGTATATATG
AGTAAACTTGGTCTGACAGTTACCAATGCTTAATCAGTGAGGCACCTATCTCAGCGATCTGTCTATTTCG
TTCATCCATAGTTGCCTGACTCCCCGTCGTGTAGATAACTACGATACGGGAGGGCTTACCATCTGGCCCC
AGTGCTGCAATGATACCGCGAGACCCACGCTCACCGGCTCCAGATTTATCAGCAATAAACCAGCCAGCCG
GAAGGGCCGAGCGCAGAAGTGGTCCTGCAACTTTATCCGCCTCCATCCAGTCTATTAATTGTTGCCGGGA
AGCTAGAGTAAGTAGTTCGCCAGTTAATAGTTTGCGCAACGTTGTTGCCATTGCTACAGGCATCGTGGTG
TCACGCTCGTCGTTTGGTATGGCTTCATTCAGCTCCGGTTCCCAACGATCAAGGCGAGTTACATGATCCC
CCATGTTGTGCAAAAAAGCGGTTAGCTCCTTCGGTCCTCCGATCGTTGTCAGAAGTAAGTTGGCCGCAGT
GTTATCACTCATGGTTATGGCAGCACTGCATAATTCTCTTACTGTCATGCCATCCGTAAGATGCTTTTCT
GTGACTGGTGAGTACTCAACCAAGTCATTCTGAGAATAGTGTATGCGGCGACCGAGTTGCTCTTGCCCGG
CGTCAATACGGGATAATACCGCGCCACATAGCAGAACTTTAAAAGTGCTCATCATTGGAAAACGTTCTTC
GGGGCGAAAACTCTCAAGGATCTTACCGCTGTTGAGATCCAGTTCGATGTAACCCACTCGTGCACCCAAC
TGATCTTCAGCATCTTTTACTTTCACCAGCGTTTCTGGGTGAGCAAAAACAGGAAGGCAAAATGCCGCAA
AAAAGGGAATAAGGGCGACACGGAAATGTTGAATACTCATACTCTTCCTTTTTCAATATTATTGAAGCAT
TTATCAGGGTTATTGTCTCATGAGCGGATACATATTTGAATGTATTTAGAAAAATAAACAAATAGGGGTT
CCGCGCACATTTCCCCGAAAAGTGCCACCTAAATTGTAAGCGTTAATATTTTGTTAAAATTCGCGTTAAA
TTTTTGTTAAATCAGCTCATTTTTTAACCAATAGGCCGAAATCGGCAAAATCCCTTATAAATCAAAAGAA
TAGACCGAGATAGGGT
[37 nt withheld, positions 4287-4323]
AAAGAACGTGGACTCCAACGTCAAAGG
[49 nt withheld, positions 4351-4399]
T
[91 nt withheld, positions 4401-4491]
G
[124 nt withheld, positions 4493-4616]
CCCATTCGCCATTCAGGCTGCGCAACTGTTGGGAAGGGCGATCGGTGCGGGCCTCTTCGCTATTACGCCA
GTCGACCGCCAATTCAATATGGCGTATATGGACTCATGCCAATTCAATATGGTGGATCTGGACCTGTGCC
AATTCAATATGGCGTATATGGACTCGTGCCAATTCAATATGGTGGATCTGGACCCCAGCCAATTCAATAT
GGCGGACTTGGCACCATGCCAATTCAATATGGCGGACCTGGCACTGTGCCAACTGGGGAGGGGTCTACTT
GGCACGGTGCCAAGTTTGAGGAGGGGTCTTGGCCCTGTGCCAAGTCCGCCATATTGAATTGGCATGGTGC
CAATAATGGCGGCCATATTGGCTATATGCCAGGATCAATATATAGGCAATATCCAATATGGCCCTATGCC
AATATGGCTATTGGCCAGGTTCAATACTATGTATTGGCCCTATGCCATATAGTATTCCATATATGGGTTT
TCCTATTGACGTAGATAGCCCCTCCCAATGGGCGGTCCCATATACCATATATGGGGCTTCCTAATACCGC
CCATAGCCACTCCCCCATTGACGTCAATGGTCTCTATATATGGTCTTTCCTATTGACGTCATATGGGCGG
TCCTATTGACGTATATGGCGCCTCCCCCATTGACGTCAATTACGGTAAATGGCCCGCCTGGCTCAATGCC
CATTGACGTCAATAGGACCACCCACCATTGACGTCAATGGGATGGCTCATTGCCCATTCATATCCGTTCT
CACGCCCCCTATTGACGTCAATGACGGTAAATGGCCCACTTGGCAGTACATCAATATCTATTAATAGTAA
CTTGGCAAGTACATTACTATTGGAAGTACGCCAGGGTACATTGGCAGTACTCCCATTGACGTCAATGGCG
GTAAATGGCCCGCGATGGCTGCCAAGTACATCCCCATTGACGTCAATGGGGAGGGGCAATGACGCAAATG
GGCGTTCCATTGACGTAAATGGGCGGTAGGCGTGCCTAATGGGAGGTCTATATAAGCAATGCTCGTTTAG
GGAACCGCCAT
Features (pLannotate 1.2.2; 17 found; start..end, strand, type, name):
     29..47      +  promoter       SP6 promoter: promoter for bacteriophage SP6 RNA polymerase
    102..126     +  protein_bind   attB1: mutant version of attB; recombination site for the Gateway® BP reaction BP Clonase™
    472..1173    +  CDS            Superfolder GFP: Superfolder GFP is a basic (constitutively fluorescent) green fluorescent protein published in 2005, derived from Aequorea victoria. It is reported to be a very rapidly-maturing weak dimer.
   1654..1678    -  protein_bind   attB2: mutant version of attB; recombination site for the Gateway® BP reaction BP Clonase™
   1701..1718    -  promoter       T7 promoter (fragment): promoter for bacteriophage T7 RNA polymerase
   1723..1857    -  polyA_signal   SV40 poly(A) signal: SV40 polyadenylation signal
   1970..1988    -  promoter       T3 promoter: promoter for bacteriophage T3 RNA polymerase
   2033..2049    -  protein_bind   lac operator: The lac repressor binds to the lac operator to inhibit transcription in E. coli. This inhibition can be relieved by adding lactose or isopropyl-β-D-thiogalactopyranoside (IPTG). lac repressor encoded by lacI
   2057..2087    -  promoter       lac promoter: promoter for the E. coli lac operon
   2102..2123    -  protein_bind   CAP binding site: CAP binding activates transcription in the presence of cAMP. E. coli catabolite activator protein
   2136..2228    -  CDS            lacI (fragment): lac repressor; lacI; The lac repressor binds to the lac operator to inhibit transcription in E. coli. This inhibition can be relieved by adding lactose or isopropyl-β-D-thiogalactopyranoside (IPTG).
   2411..2999    -  rep_origin     ori: high-copy-number ColE1/pMB1/pBR322/pUC origin of replication
   3170..4030    -  CDS            AmpR: β-lactamase; bla; confers resistance to ampicillin, carbenicillin, and related antibiotics
   4031..4135    -  promoter       AmpR promoter: bla
   4188..4616    -  rep_origin     f1 ori (sequence partly withheld): f1 bacteriophage origin of replication; arrow indicates direction of (+) strand synthesis
   4621..4687    -  CDS            lacZα (fragment): LacZα fragment of β-galactosidase; lacZ fragment
   4694..5671    +  promoter       CMV IE94 promoter: enhancer/promoter region of simian cytomegalovirus major immediate early transcription unit IE94
