[The description below was written by a language model from this plasmid's Addgene catalogue record and pLannotate feature annotations shown in this document.]
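Description:
pHBS1051 TDP43 RRM-GFP F-Y is a mammalian expression plasmid of about 5.7 kb built on the pCS2-Dest backbone. It carries a mutant form of human TARDBP (TDP-43) that serves as a fluorescent reporter of liquid-liquid phase separation. It is maintained in E. coli at high copy through a ColE1/pUC-type origin and selected with ampicillin via the β-lactamase gene. An f1 origin and remnants of the lac region (lac promoter/operator, lacZα and lacI fragments) are carried over from the parental cloning vector.

The expression cassette is driven by the simian cytomegalovirus IE94 enhancer/promoter typical of pCS2 vectors and is terminated by an SV40 polyadenylation signal. An SP6 promoter lies just upstream of the insert and could in principle support in vitro transcription of sense RNA, while T7 (partial) and T3 promoters sit downstream in the opposite orientation. The insert lies between attB1 and attB2 Gateway sites, although the record lists Gibson assembly as the cloning method. Within this interval the only annotated coding feature is superfolder GFP, with several hundred unannotated bases on either side that presumably encode TDP-43-derived segments. The name suggests that GFP takes the place of the RNA recognition motifs, but the record does not define the domain boundaries. Every phenylalanine in the reporter has been changed to tyrosine.

The stated purpose is to test how protein sequence influences the properties of TDP-43 droplets, presumably by comparison with other sequence variants of the reporter. The repository-sequenced and depositor-supplied records differ by only a few bases in length and show the same features.
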