Addgene plasmid #107802: pHBS1051 TDP43 RRM-GFP F-Y
Purpose: To test the effect of sequence on TDP43 droplet properties
Depositing lab: Rajat Rohatgi.
Backbone
  Vector backbone: pCS2-Dest
  Vector type: Mammalian Expression
Growth in bacteria
  Bacterial resistance: Ampicillin, 100 μg/mL
  Growth temperature: 37°C
  Growth strain: DH5alpha
  Copy number: High Copy
Gene/Insert
  Gene/Insert name: TARDBP mutant
  Species: H. sapiens (human)
  Mutation: All phenylalanine to tyrosine in LLPS reporter
  Entrez Gene: TARDBP (a.k.a. ALS10, TDP-43)
  Cloning method: Gibson Cloning
Terms and licenses: Academic/Nonprofit Terms; Industry Terms: Not Available to Industry
How to cite: pHBS1051 TDP43 RRM-GFP F-Y was a gift from Rajat Rohatgi (Addgene plasmid # 107802 ; http://n2t.net/addgene:107802 ; RRID:Addgene_107802)
